Addgene plasmid #165804: prrnBT2_STD
Purpose: Bacterial rrnB gene T2 terminator
Depositing lab: Koen Venken. Depositing organization: Baylor College of Medicine. Publication: Multiplexed drug-based selection and counterselection genetic manipulations in Drosophila. Matinyan N, Karkhanis MS, Gonzalez Y, Jain A, Saltzman A, Malovannaya A, Sarrion-Perdigones A, Dierick HA, Venken KJT. Cell Rep. 2021 Sep 14;36(11):109700. doi: 10.1016/j.celrep.2021.109700. PubMed 34525356.
Backbone
  Vector backbone: pUPD2
  Backbone size w/o insert (bp): 2955
  Vector type: Bacterial Expression
Growth in bacteria
  Bacterial resistance: Ampicillin, 100 μg/mL
  Growth temperature: 37°C
  Growth strain: DH10B
  Copy number: High Copy
Gene/Insert
  Gene/Insert name: rrnBT2
  Species: E. Coli
  Insert size (bp): 96
  Cloning method: Restriction Enzyme; 5′ cloning site Unknown (unknown if destroyed)
Terms and licenses: Academic/Nonprofit Terms; Industry Terms: Not Available to Industry
Depositor comments: Bacterial Terminator
How to cite: prrnBT2_STD was a gift from Koen Venken (Addgene plasmid # 165804 ; http://n2t.net/addgene:165804 ; RRID:Addgene_165804)
