[The description below was written by a language model from this plasmid's Addgene catalogue record and pLannotate feature annotations shown in this document.]
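Description:
prrnBT2_STD is a small bacterial part-donor plasmid that stores the T2 transcription terminator of the E. coli rrnB ribosomal RNA operon as a 96 bp insert in the pUPD2 backbone. pUPD2 is known as a domestication or entry vector for modular, GoldenBraid-style assembly, and the "_STD" suffix suggests a standardised part, but the record does not state the cloning sites or flanking overhangs. It is catalogued as a bacterial expression vector, yet it carries no coding payload. Its content is simply the terminator, described by the depositor as a bacterial terminator. The associated publication concerns drug-based selection and counterselection in Drosophila, so the part presumably served as a building block for larger constructs in that work.

The plasmid is about 3.05 kb and replicates in E. coli from a high-copy ColE1/pUC-type origin. Selection is by ampicillin, through a β-lactamase gene driven by its own bla promoter. An f1 phage origin, which can support single-stranded DNA production, and a short bom fragment are also annotated. The full-sequence annotation shows an rrnB T2 terminator lying between opposing T7 and SP6 promoters, next to a residual lacZα fragment. This position is consistent with the insert having replaced a blue/white screening cassette. A second rrnB T2 copy near the f1 origin and an rrnB T1 terminator appear to be backbone elements that insulate the cloning region from read-through transcription. The second sequencing record, two bases shorter and in the opposite orientation, annotates only the backbone T2 copy and not the one between T7 and SP6. The two tables therefore differ slightly at the insert, and the record does not explain why.
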