Features (pLannotate 1.2.2; 11 found; start..end, strand, type, name):
    186..774     -  rep_origin     ori: high-copy-number ColE1/pMB1/pBR322/pUC origin of replication
    945..1805    -  CDS            AmpR: β-lactamase; bla; confers resistance to ampicillin, carbenicillin, and related antibiotics
   1806..1910    -  promoter       AmpR promoter: bla
   1937..1987    +  misc_feature   bom (fragment): basis of mobility region from pBR322
   1988..2443    -  rep_origin     f1 ori (sequence partly withheld): f1 bacteriophage origin of replication; arrow indicates direction of (+) strand synthesis
   2469..2496    -  terminator     rrnB T2 terminator: transcription terminator T2 from the E. coli rrnB gene
   2637..2658    -  CDS            lacZα (fragment): LacZα fragment of β-galactosidase; lacZ fragment
   2661..2679    +  promoter       T7 promoter: promoter for bacteriophage T7 RNA polymerase
   2741..2768    -  terminator     rrnB T2 terminator: transcription terminator T2 from the E. coli rrnB gene
   2859..2877    -  promoter       SP6 promoter: promoter for bacteriophage SP6 RNA polymerase
   2980..3051    +  terminator     rrnB T1 terminator: transcription terminator T1 from the E. coli rrnB gene
>Addgene plasmid #165804 | prrnBT2_STD | addgene full sequence | sequence record 343786 | Addgene NGS Result
TGACCTTCCGCTTCCTCGCTCACTGACTCGCTGCGCTCGGTCGTTCGGCTGCGGCGAGCGGTATCAGCTC
ACTCAAAGGCGGTAATACGGTTATCCACAGAATCATGGGATAACGCAGGAAAGAACATGTGAGCAAAAGG
CCAGCAAAAGGCCAGGAACCGTAAAAAGGCCGCGTTGCTGGCGTTTTTCCATAGGCTCCGCCCCCCTGAC
GAGCATCACAAAAATCGACGCTCAAGTCAGAGGTGGCGAAACCCGACAGGACTATAAAGATACCAGGCGT
TTCCCCCTGGAAGCTCCCTCGTGCGCTCTCCTGTTCCGACCCTGCCGCTTACCGGATACCTGTCCGCCTT
TCTCCCTTCGGGAAGCGTGGCGCTTTCTCATAGCTCACGCTGTAGGTATCTCAGTTCGGTGTAGGTCGTT
CGCTCCAAGCTGGGCTGTGTGCACGAACCCCCCGTTCAGCCCGACCGCTGCGCCTTATCCGGTAACTATC
GTCTTGAGTCCAACCCGGTAAGACACGACTTATCGCCACTGGCAGCAGCCACTGGTAACAGGATTAGCAG
AGCGAGGTATGTAGGCGGTGCTACAGAGTTCTTGAAGTGGTGGCCTAACTACGGCTACACTAGAAGAACA
GTATTTGGTATCTGCGCTCTGCTGAAGCCAGTTACCTTCGGAAAAAGAGTTGGTAGCTCTTGATCCGGCA
AACAAACCACCGCTGGTAGCGGTGGTTTTTTTGTTTGCAAGCAGCAGATTACGCGCAGAAAAAAAGGATC
TCAAGAAGATCCTTTGATCTTTTCTACGGGGTCTGACGCTCAGTGGAACGAAAACTCACGTTAAGGGATT
TTGGTCATGAGATTATCAAAAAGGATCTTCACCTAGATCCTTTTAAATTAAAAATGAAGTTTTAAATCAA
TCTAAAGTATATATGAGTAAACTTGGTCTGACAGTTACCAATGCTTAATCAGTGAGGCACCTATCTCAGC
GATCTGTCTATTTCGTTCATCCATAGTTGCCTGACTCCCCGTCGTGTAGATAACTACGATACGGGAGGGC
TTACCATCTGGCCCCAGTGCTGCAATGATACCGCGCGACCCACGCTCACCGGCTCCAGATTTATCAGCAA
TAAACCAGCCAGCCGGAAGGGCCGAGCGCAGAAGTGGTCCTGCAACTTTATCCGCCTCCATCCAGTCTAT
TAATTGTTGCCGGGAAGCTAGAGTAAGTAGTTCGCCAGTTAATAGTTTGCGCAACGTTGTTGCCATTGCT
ACAGGCATCGTGGTGTCACGCTCGTCGTTTGGTATGGCTTCATTCAGCTCCGGTTCCCAACGATCAAGGC
GAGTTACATGATCCCCCATGTTGTGCAAAAAAGCGGTTAGCTCCTTCGGTCCTCCGATCGTTGTCAGAAG
TAAGTTGGCCGCAGTGTTATCACTCATGGTTATGGCAGCACTGCATAATTCTCTTACTGTCATGCCATCC
GTAAGATGCTTTTCTGTGACTGGTGAGTACTCAACCAAGTCATTCTGAGAATAGTGTATGCGGCGACCGA
GTTGCTCTTGCCCGGCGTCAATACGGGATAATACCGCGCCACATAGCAGAACTTTAAAAGTGCTCATCAT
TGGAAAACGTTCTTCGGGGCGAAAACTCTCAAGGATCTTACCGCTGTTGAGATCCAGTTCGATGTAACCC
ACTCGTGCACCCAACTGATCTTCAGCATCTTTTACTTTCACCAGCGTTTCTGGGTGAGCAAAAACAGGAA
GGCAAAATGCCGCAAAAAAGGGAATAAGGGCGACACGGAAATGTTGAATACTCATACTCTTCCTTTTTCA
ATATTATTGAAGCATTTATCAGGGTTATTGTCTCATGAGCGGATACATATTTGAATGTATTTAGAAAAAT
AAACAAATAGGGGTTCCGCGCACATTTCCCCGAAAAGTGCCACCTGATGCGGTGTGAAATACCGCACAGA
TGCGTAAGGAGAAAATACCGCATCAGGAAATTGTAAGCGTTAATATTTTGTTAAAATTCGCGTTAAATTT
TTGTTAAATCAGCTCATTTTTTAACCAATAGGCCGAAATCGGCAAAATCCCTTATAAATCAAAAGAATAG
ACCGAGATAGGGT
[37 nt withheld, positions 2114-2150]
AAAGAACGTGGACTCCAACGTCAAAGGGCGAAAAACCGTCTATCAGGGCGCTGGCCCACTACGTGAACCA
TCACCCT
[91 nt withheld, positions 2228-2318]
G
[124 nt withheld, positions 2320-2443]
CCATTCGTAACATTGTAGAAACGCAAAAAGGCCATCCGTCAGGATGGCCTTCTGCTTAATTTGATGCCTG
GCAGTTTATGGCGGGCGTCCTGCCCGCCACCCTTTCAGCCAAAAAACTTAAGACCGCCGGTCTTGTCCAC
TACCTTGCAGTAATGCGGTGGACAGGATCGGCGGTTTTCTTTTCTCTTCTCAATGTAAAACGACGGCCAG
TGAATTGTAATACGACTCACTATAGGGTGAATTCCGCTTAGGACCTTAGATATTGATCTCAAGGTCTCGT
CGCATTGTAGAAACGCAAAAAGGCCATCCGTCAGGATGGCCTTCTGCTTAATTTGATGCCTGGCAGTTTA
TGGCGGGCGTCCTGCCCGCCACCCTTTCGCGAGACCACTCATCGCCCAATCACTAGTGAATTCGTTCTAT
AGTGTCACCTAAATACCATAGAGCCGTTGGTCATAGCTGTTTCCTGTCGGACCAAAACGAAAAAAGGCCC
CCCTTTCGGGAGGCCTCTTTTCTGGAATTTGGTACCGAGCAGGCATCAAATAAAACGAAAGGCTCAGTCG
AAAGACTGGGCCTTTCGTTTTATCTGTTGTTTGTCGGTGAACGCTCTC
