Features (pLannotate 1.2.2; 10 found; start..end, strand, type, name):
     68..86      -  promoter       T7 promoter: promoter for bacteriophage T7 RNA polymerase
     89..110     +  CDS            lacZα (fragment): LacZα fragment of β-galactosidase; lacZ fragment
    251..278     +  terminator     rrnB T2 terminator: transcription terminator T2 from the E. coli rrnB gene
    304..759     +  rep_origin     f1 ori (sequence partly withheld): f1 bacteriophage origin of replication; arrow indicates direction of (+) strand synthesis
    760..810     -  misc_feature   bom (fragment): basis of mobility region from pBR322
    837..941     +  promoter       AmpR promoter: bla
    942..1802    +  CDS            AmpR: β-lactamase; bla; confers resistance to ampicillin, carbenicillin, and related antibiotics
   1973..2561    +  rep_origin     ori: high-copy-number ColE1/pMB1/pBR322/pUC origin of replication
   2747..2818    -  terminator     rrnB T1 terminator: transcription terminator T1 from the E. coli rrnB gene
   2921..2939    +  promoter       SP6 promoter: promoter for bacteriophage SP6 RNA polymerase
>Addgene plasmid #165804 | prrnBT2_STD Sequencing Result | analyzer sequence | sequence record 335051
GTTTTCTTTTCTCTTCTCAACAGTCGAGACCTTGAGATCAATATCTAAGGTCCTAAGCGGAATTCACCCT
ATAGTGAGTCGTATTACAATTCACTGGCCGTCGTTTTACATTGAGAAGAGAAAAGAAAACCGCCGATCCT
GTCCACCGCATTACTGCAAGGTAGTGGACAAGACCGGCGGTCTTAAGTTTTTTGGCTGAAAGGGTGGCGG
GCAGGACGCCCGCCATAAACTGCCAGGCATCAAATTAAGCAGAAGGCCATCCTGACGGATGGCCTTTTTG
CGTTTCTACAATGTTACGAATGG
[124 nt withheld, positions 304-427]
C
[91 nt withheld, positions 429-519]
AGGGTGATGGTTCACGTAGTGGGCCAGCGCCCTGATAGACGGTTTTTCGCCCTTTGACGTTGGAGTCCAC
GTTCTTT
[37 nt withheld, positions 597-633]
ACCCTATCTCGGTCTATTCTTTTGATTTATAAGGGATTTTGCCGATTTCGGCCTATTGGTTAAAAAATGA
GCTGATTTAACAAAAATTTAACGCGAATTTTAACAAAATATTAACGCTTACAATTTCCTGATGCGGTATT
TTCTACTTACGCATCTGTGCGGTATTTCACACCGCATCAGGTGGCACTTTTCGGGGAAATGTGCGCGGAA
CCCCTATTTGTTTATTTTTCTAAATACATTCAAATATGTATCCGCTCATGAGACAATAACCCTGATAAAT
GCTTCAATAATATTGAAAAAGGAAGAGTATGAGTATTCAACATTTCCGTGTCGCCCTTATTCCCTTTTTT
GCGGCATTTTGCCTTCCTGTTTTTGCTCACCCAGAAACGCTGGTGAAAGTAAAAGATGCTGAAGATCAGT
TGGGTGCACGAGTGGGTTACATCGAACTGGATCTCAACAGCGGTAAGATCCTTGAGAGTTTTCGCCCCGA
AGAACGTTTTCCAATGATGAGCACTTTTAAAGTTCTGCTATGTGGCGCGGTATTATCCCGTATTGACGCC
GGGCAAGAGCAACTAGGTCGCCGCATACACTATTCTCAGAATGACTTGGTTGAGTACTCACCAGTCACAG
AAAAGCATCTTACGGATGGCATGACAGTAAGAGAATTATGCAGTGCTGCCATAACCATGAGTGATAACAC
TGCGGCCAACTTACTTCTGACAACGATCGGAGGACCGAAGGAGCTAACCGCTTTTTTGCACAACATGGGG
GATCATGTAACTCGCCTTGATCGTTGGGAACCGGAGCTGAATGAAGCCATACCAAACGACGAGCGTGACA
CCACGATGCCTGTAGCAATGGCAACAACGTTGCGCAAACTATTAACTGGCGAACTACTTACTCTAGCTTC
CCGGCAACAATTAATAGACTGGATGGAGGCGGATAAAGTTGCAGGACCACTTCTGCGCTCGGCCCTTCCG
GCTGGCTGGTTTATTGCTGATAAATCTGGAGCCGGTGAGCGTGGGTCGCGCGGTATCATTGCAGCACTGG
GGCCAGATGGTAAGCCCTCCCGTATCGTAGTTATCTACACGACGGGGAGTCAGGCAACTATGGATGAACG
AAATAGACAGATCGCTGAGATAGGTGCCTCACTGATTAAGCATTGGTAACTGTCAGACCAAGTTTACTCA
TATATACTTTAGATTGATTTAAAACTTCATTTTTAATTTAAAAGGATCTAGGTGAAGATCCTTTTTGATA
ATCTCATGACCAAAATCCCTTAACGTGAGTTTTCGTTCCACTGAGCGTCAGACCCCGTAGAAAAGATCAA
AGGATCTTCTTGAGATCCTTTTTTTCTGCGCGTAATCTGCTGCTTGCAAACAAAAAAACCACCGCTACCA
GCGGTGGTTTGTTTGCCGGATCAAGAGCTACCAACTCTTTTTCCGAAGGTAACTGGCTTCAGCAGAGCGC
AGATACCAAATACTGTTCTTCTAGTGTAGCCGTAGTTAGGCCACCACTTCAAGAACTCTGTAGCACCGCC
TACATACCTCGCTCTGCTAATCCTGTTACCAGTGGCTGCTGCCAGTGGCGATAAGTCGTGTCTTACCGGG
TTGGACTCAAGACGATAGTTACCGGATAAGGCGCAGCGGTCGGGCTGAACGGGGGGTTCGTGCACACAGC
CCAGCTTGGAGCGAACGACCTACACCGAACTGAGATACCTACAGCGTGAGCTATGAGAAAGCGCCACGCT
TCCCGAAGGGAGAAAGGCGGACAGGTATCCGGTAAGCGGCAGGGTCGGAACAGGAGAGCGCACGAGGGAG
CTTCCAGGGGGAAACGCCTGGTATCTTTATAGTCCTGTCGGGTTTCGCCACCTCTGACTTGAGCGTCGAT
TTTTGTGATGCTCGTCAGGGGGGCGGAGCCTATGGAAAAACGCCAGCAACGCGGCCTTTTTACGGTTCCT
GGCCTTTTGCTGGCCTTTTGCTCACATGTTCTTTCCTGCGTTATCCCCTGATTCTGTGGATAACCGTATT
ACCGCCTTTGAGTGAGCTGATACCGCTCGCCGCAGCCGAACGACCGAGCGCAGCGAGTCAGTGAGCGAGG
AAGCGGAAGGTCAGAGAGCGTTCACCGACAAACAACAGATAAAACGAAAGGCCCAGTCTTTCGACTGAGC
CTTTCGTTTTATTTGATGCCTGCTCGGTACCAAATTCCAGAAAAGAGGCCTCCCGAAAGGGGGGCCTTTT
TTCGTTTTGGTCCGACAGGAAACAGCTATGACCAACGGCTCTATGGTATTTAGGTGACACTATAGAACGA
ATTCACTAGTGATTGGGCGATGAGTGGTCTCGGCTTTTCAGCCAAAAAACTTAAGACCGCCGGTCTTGTC
CACTACCTTGCAGTAATGCGGTGGACAGGATCGGCG
